>Addgene plasmid #112162 | pAAV.hSynap.iGABASnFR.R205A | addgene full sequence | sequence record 213901 | Addgene NGS Result
CTGCATTAATGAATCGGCCAACGCGCGGGGAGAGGCGGTTTGCGTATTGGGCGCTCTTCCGCTTCCTCGC
TCACTGACTCGCTGCGCTCGGTCGTTCGGCTGCGGCGAGCGGTATCAGCTCACTCAAAGGCGGTAATACG
GTTATCCACAGAATCAGGGGATAACGCAGGAAAGAACATGTGAGCAAAAGGCCAGCAAAAGGCCAGGAAC
CGTAAAAAGGCCGCGTTGCTGGCGTTTTTCCATAGGCTCCGCCCCCCTGACGAGCATCACAAAAATCGAC
GCTCAAGTCAGAGGTGGCGAAACCCGACAGGACTATAAAGATACCAGGCGTTTCCCCCTGGAAGCTCCCT
CGTGCGCTCTCCTGTTCCGACCCTGCCGCTTACCGGATACCTGTCCGCCTTTCTCCCTTCGGGAAGCGTG
GCGCTTTCTCATAGCTCACGCTGTAGGTATCTCAGTTCGGTGTAGGTCGTTCGCTCCAAGCTGGGCTGTG
TGCACGAACCCCCCGTTCAGCCCGACCGCTGCGCCTTATCCGGTAACTATCGTCTTGAGTCCAACCCGGT
AAGACACGACTTATCGCCACTGGCAGCAGCCACTGGTAACAGGATTAGCAGAGCGAGGTATGTAGGCGGT
GCTACAGAGTTCTTGAAGTGGTGGCCTAACTACGGCTACACTAGAAGAACAGTATTTGGTATCTGCGCTC
TGCTGAAGCCAGTTACCTTCGGAAAAAGAGTTGGTAGCTCTTGATCCGGCAAACAAACCACCGCTGGTAG
CGGTGGTTTTTTTGTTTGCAAGCAGCAGATTACGCGCAGAAAAAAAGGATCTCAAGAAGATCCTTTGATC
TTTTCTACGGGGTCTGACGCTCAGTGGAACGAAAACTCACGTTAAGGGATTTTGGTCATGAGATTATCAA
AAAGGATCTTCACCTAGATCCTTTTAAATTAAAAATGAAGTTTTAAATCAATCTAAAGTATATATGAGTA
AACTTGGTCTGACAGTTACCAATGCTTAATCAGTGAGGCACCTATCTCAGCGATCTGTCTATTTCGTTCA
TCCATAGTTGCCTGACTCCCCGTCGTGTAGATAACTACGATACGGGAGGGCTTACCATCTGGCCCCAGTG
CTGCAATGATACCGCGAGACCCACGCTCACCGGCTCCAGATTTATCAGCAATAAACCAGCCAGCCGGAAG
GGCCGAGCGCAGAAGTGGTCCTGCAACTTTATCCGCCTCCATCCAGTCTATTAATTGTTGCCGGGAAGCT
AGAGTAAGTAGTTCGCCAGTTAATAGTTTGCGCAACGTTGTTGCCATTGCTACAGGCATCGTGGTGTCAC
GCTCGTCGTTTGGTATGGCTTCATTCAGCTCCGGTTCCCAACGATCAAGGCGAGTTACATGATCCCCCAT
GTTGTGCAAAAAAGCGGTTAGCTCCTTCGGTCCTCCGATCGTTGTCAGAAGTAAGTTGGCCGCAGTGTTA
TCACTCATGGTTATGGCAGCACTGCATAATTCTCTTACTGTCATGCCATCCGTAAGATGCTTTTCTGTGA
CTGGTGAGTACTCAACCAAGTCATTCTGAGAATAGTGTATGCGGCGACCGAGTTGCTCTTGCCCGGCGTC
AATACGGGATAATACCGCGCCACATAGCAGAACTTTAAAAGTGCTCATCATTGGAAAACGTTCTTCGGGG
CGAAAACTCTCAAGGATCTTACCGCTGTTGAGATCCAGTTCGATGTAACCCACTCGTGCACCCAACTGAT
CTTCAGCATCTTTTACTTTCACCAGCGTTTCTGGGTGAGCAAAAACAGGAAGGCAAAATGCCGCAAAAAA
GGGAATAAGGGCGACACGGAAATGTTGAATACTCATACTCTTCCTTTTTCAATATTATTGAAGCATTTAT
CAGGGTTATTGTCTCATGAGCGGATACATATTTGAATGTATTTAGAAAAATAAACAAATAGGGGTTCCGC
GCACATTTCCCCGAAAAGTGCCACCTAAATTGTAAGCGTTAATATTTTGTTAAAATTCGCGTTAAATTTT
TGTTAAATCAGCTCATTTTTTAACCAATAGGCCGAAATCGGCAAAATCCCTTATAAATCAAAAGAATAGA
CCGAGATAGGGT
[37 nt withheld, positions 2113-2149]
AAAGAACGTGGACTCCAACGTCAAAGG
[49 nt withheld, positions 2177-2225]
T
[91 nt withheld, positions 2227-2317]
G
[124 nt withheld, positions 2319-2442]
CCCATTCGCCATTCAGGCTGCGCAACTGTTGGGAAGGGCGATCGGTGCGGGCCTCTTCGCTATTACGCCA
GCTGCGCGCTCGCTCGCTCACTGAGGCCGCCCGGGCAAAGCCCGGGGCCAGGGTTTYCCCAGTCACGGYG
GGGAAGGGCGACGGTGCGGGCCTCTTCGCTATTACGCCAGCTGCGCGCTCGCTCGCTCACTGAGGCCGCC
CGGGCAAAGCCCGGGCGTCGGGCGACCTTTGGTCGCCCGGCCTCAGTGAGCGAGCGAGCGCGCAGAGAGG
GAGTGGCCAACTCCATCACTAGGGGTTCCTTGTAGTTAATGATTAACCCGCCATGCTACTTATCTACGTA
GCCATGCTCTAGGAAGATCCAGGGCCCTGCGTATGAGTGCAAGTGGGTTTTAGGACCAGGATGAGGCGGG
GTGGGGGTGCCTACCTGACGACCGGCCCCGACCCACTGGACAAGCACCCAACCCCCATTCCCCAAATTGC
GCATCCCCTATCAGAGAGGGGGAGGGGAAACAGGATGCGGCGAGGCGCGTGCGCACTGCCAGCTTCAGCA
CCGCGGACAGTGCCTTCGCCCCCGCCTGGCGGCGCGCGCCACCGCCGCCTCAGCACTGAAGGCGCGCTGA
CGTCACTCGCCGGTCCCCCGCAAACTCCCCTTCCCGGCCACCTTGGTCGCGTCCGCGCCGCCGCCGGCCC
AGCCGGACCGCACCACGCGAGGCGCGAGATAGGGGGGCACGGGCGCGACCATCTGCGCTGCGGCGCCGGC
GACTCAGCGCTGCCTCAGTCTGCGGTGGGCAGCGGAGGAGTCGTGTCGTGCCTGAGAGCGCAGTCCAATT
CAAGCTGCTAGCAAGGATCCCGCCACCATGGAGACAGACACACTCCTGCTATGGGTACTGCTGCTCTGGG
TTCCAGGTTCCACTGGTGACAGATCTGAAAGCATCAATTTCGTGAGCTGGGGCGGTAGCACCCAGGATGC
GCAGAAGCAGGCCTGGGCCGACCCGTTCAGCAAGGCCAGCGGCATTACCGTGGTCCAGGATGGGCCCACC
GACTACGGCAAACTCAAGGCCATGGTCGAAAGCGGCAACGTGCAGTGGGACGTGGTGGATGTAGAGGCCG
ACTTCGCCTTGCGCGCCGCCGCCGAAGGCCTGCTCGAACCCCTGGATTTCTCGGTGATCCAGCGCGACAA
GATCGACCCGCGCTTCGTCTCCGACCATGGCGTGGGCTCGTTCCTGTTCTCTTTCGTGCTCGGCTACAAC
GAAGGCAAGCTCGGAGCCAGCAAGCCCCAGGACTGGACCGCGCTGTTCGACACCAAGACCTACCCCGGCA
AACGCGCCCTCTACAAATGGCCGAGCCCTGGCGTGCTCGAACTGGCCCTGCTCGCCGACGGCGTACCGGC
CGACAAGCTCTACCCGCTGGACCTGGACCGCGCCTTCAAGAAACTCGACACCATCAAGAAAGACATCGTC
TGGTGGGGCGGCGGTGCACAGTCGCAGCAGCTGCTGGCCTCCGGCGAAGTCAGCATGGGCCAGTTCTGGA
ACGGTGCCATCCACGCCCTGCAAGAAGACGGCGCGCCAGTGGGCGTGAGCTGGAAGCAGAACCTGGTGAT
GGCCGACATCCTCGTCGTGCCTAAAGGCACGAAGAACAAAGCCGCCGCGATGAAGTTCCTGGCCAGTGCC
AGCAGCGCCAAAGGCCAGGACGACTTTTCCGCCCTGACCGCCTATGCTCCAGTGAACATCGACAGTGTGC
AGCGCCTCGACCTTGCGCAGGTCCGGATCACCGCCGACAAGCAGAAGAACGGCATCATGGCGAACTTCAA
GATCCGCCACAACGTGGAGGACGGCAGCGTGCAGCTCGCCGACCACTACCAGCAGAACACCCCCATCGGC
GACGGCCCCGTGCTGCTGCCCGACAACCACTACCTGAGCACCCAGTCCGTGCTGAGCAAAGACCCCAACG
AGAAGCGCGATCACATGGTCCTGCTGGAGTTCGTGACCGCCGCCGGGATCACTCTCGGCATGGACGAGCT
GTACAAGGGCGGTACCGGAGGGAGCATGAGCAAGGGCGAGGAGCTGTTCACCGGGGTGGTGCCCATCCTG
GTCGAGCTGGACGGCGACGTAAACGGCCACAAGTTCAGCGTGCGCGGCGAGGGCGAGGGCGATGCCACCA
ACGGCAAGCTGACCCTGAAGTTCATCTGCACCACCGGCAAGCTGCCCGTGCCCTGGCCCACCCTCGTGAC
CACCCTGACCTACGGCGTGCAGTGCTTCAGCCGCTACCCCGACCACATGAAGCAGCACGACTTCTTCAAG
TCCGCCATGCCCGAAGGCTACGTCCAGGAGCGCACCATCAGCTTCAAGGACGACGGCACCTACAAGACCC
GCGCCGAGGTGAAGTTCGAGGGCGACACCCTGGTGAACCGCATCGAGCTGAAGGGCATCGACTTCAAGGA
GGACGGCAACATCCTGGGGCACAAGCTGGAGTACAACTGGAACGCCAACCTGGCACCGAACCTGCCGACC
GCCTACGTCAAGGATCAGATCACCCTCGATTTCGCCTACTGGGCCAAGAACGGTCCGGCCATTGCGACAC
GGTGGAATGAATGGCTAGTCAAACTGCAGGTCGACGAACAAAAACTCATCTCAGAAGAGGATCTGAATGC
TGTGGGCCAGGACACGCAGGAGGTCATCGTGGTGCCACACTCCTTGCCCTTTAAGGTGGTGGTGATCTCA
GCCATCCTGGCCCTGGTGGTGCTCACCATCATCTCCCTTATCATCCTCATCATGCTTTGGCAGAAGAAGC
CACGTTAGAAGCTTATCGATAATCAACCTCTGGATTACAAAATTTGTGAAAGATTGACTGGTATTCTTAA
CTATGTTGCTCCTTTTACGCTATGTGGATACGCTGCTTTAATGCCTTTGTATCATGCTATTGCTTCCCGT
ATGGCTTTCATTTTCTCCTCCTTGTATAAATCCTGGTTGCTGTCTCTTTATGAGGAGTTGTGGCCCGTTG
TCAGGCAACGTGGCGTGGTGTGCACTGTGTTTGCTGACGCAACCCCCACTGGTTGGGGCATTGCCACCAC
CTGTCAGCTCCTTTCCGGGACTTTCGCTTTCCCCCTCCCTATTGCCACGGCGGAACTCATCGCCGCCTGC
CTTGCCCGCTGCTGGACAGGGGCTCGGCTGTTGGGCACTGACAATTCCGTGGTGTTGTCGGGGAAATCAT
CGTCCTTTCCTTGGCTGCTCGCCTGTGTTGCCACCTGGATTCTGCGCGGGACGTCCTTCTGCTACGTCCC
TTCGGCCCTCAATCCAGCGGACCTTCCTTCCCGCGGCCTGCTGCCGGCTCTGCGGCCTCTTCCGCGTCTT
CGCCTTCGCCCTCAGACGAGTCGGATCTCCCTTTGGGCCGCCTCCCCGCATCGATACCGTCGACCTCGAC
CCGGGCGGCCGCTTCGAGCAGACATGATAAGATACATTGATGAGTTTGGACAAACCACAACTAGAATGCA
GTGAAAAAAATGCTTTATTTGTGAAATTTGTGATGCTATTGCTTTATTTGTAACCATTATAAGCTGCAAT
AAACAAGTTAACAACAACAATTGCATTCATTTTATGTTTCAGGTTCAGGGGGAGATGTGGGAGGTTTTTT
AAAGCAAGTAAAACCTCTACAAATGTGGTAAAATCGATAAGGATCTTCCTAGAGCATGGCTACGTAGATA
AGTAGCATGGCGGGTTAATCATTAACTACAAGGAACCCCTAGTGATGGAGTTGGCCACTCCCTCTCTGCG
CGCTCGCTCGCTCACTGAGGCCGGGCGACCAAAGGTCGCCCGACGCCCGGGCTTTGCCCGGGCGGCCTCA
GTGAGCGAGCGAGCGCGCAG
Features (pLannotate 1.2.2; 18 found; start..end, strand, type, name):
    237..825     -  rep_origin     ori: high-copy-number ColE1/pMB1/pBR322/pUC origin of replication
    996..1856    -  CDS            AmpR: β-lactamase; bla; confers resistance to ampicillin, carbenicillin, and related antibiotics
   1857..1961    -  promoter       AmpR promoter: bla
   2014..2442    -  rep_origin     f1 ori (sequence partly withheld): f1 bacteriophage origin of replication; arrow indicates direction of (+) strand synthesis
   2447..2516    -  CDS            lacZα (fragment): LacZα fragment of β-galactosidase; lacZ fragment
   2511..2558    -  repeat_region  AAV2 ITR (fragment): inverted terminal repeat of adeno-associated virus serotype 2 inverted
   2583..2625    -  CDS            lacZα (fragment): LacZα fragment of β-galactosidase; lacZ fragment
   2620..2752    -  repeat_region  AAV2 ITR (fragment): inverted terminal repeat of adeno-associated virus serotype 2 inverted
   2828..3275    +  promoter       hSyn promoter: human synapsin I promoter; confers neuron-specific expression (Kügler et al., 2003)
   3310..3372    +  sig_peptide    Igκ leader: leader sequence from mouse immunoglobulin κ light chain
   4204..4929    +  CDS            cEGFP: cEGFP is a basic (constitutively fluorescent) green fluorescent protein published in 2008, derived from Aequorea victoria.
   5101..5247    +  CDS            PDGFRβ TM domain: transmembrane domain from platelet derived growth factor receptor beta
   5263..5851    +  misc_feature   WPRE: woodchuck hepatitis virus posttranscriptional regulatory element
   5852..5871    +  misc_feature   MCS (fragment): pBluescript multiple cloning site
   5900..6021    -  polyA_signal   SV40 poly(A) signal: SV40 polyadenylation signal
   6044..6112    -  CDS            large T antigen (fragment): large T antigen from SV40 (simian virus 40)
   6183..4       +  repeat_region  AAV2 ITR (across the origin): inverted terminal repeat of adeno-associated virus serotype 2 inverted
   6310..54      -  CDS            lacI (fragment) (across the origin): lac repressor; lacI; The lac repressor binds to the lac operator to inhibit transcription in E. coli. This inhibition can be relieved by adding lactose or isopropyl-β-D-thiogalactopyranoside (IPTG).
