[The description below was written by a language model from this plasmid's Addgene catalogue record and pLannotate feature annotations shown in this document.]
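Description:
pAAV.hSynap.iGABASnFR.R205A is an adeno-associated virus transfer plasmid (6,312 nt) built on the pAAV.hSynapsin backbone for neuron-targeted expression of a variant of the genetically encoded fluorescent GABA sensor iGABASnFR. It is propagated in E. coli as a high-copy plasmid through a ColE1/pUC-type origin with ampicillin selection (β-lactamase under its own promoter), and it also carries an f1 phage origin. The recorded growth strain is a recombination-deficient, repeat-stabilising host, which is usual for ITR-containing plasmids. AAV2 inverted terminal repeats flank the expression cassette and define the segment that is replicated and packaged into AAV particles when rep/cap and helper functions are supplied in trans. The upstream ITR is annotated only as fragments interleaved with short lacZα matches, and the small lacZα, lacI and large T antigen hits look like backbone remnants or annotation artefacts rather than functional genes.

Between the ITRs, the human synapsin I promoter drives neuron-specific transcription of the sensor open reading frame. This begins with a mouse Igκ leader that directs the protein into the secretory pathway and ends with the PDGFRβ transmembrane domain, which anchors it in the plasma membrane so that the sensor is displayed on the cell surface facing the extracellular space. A GFP-derived fluorescent module (annotated as cEGFP) lies within the coding region. The surrounding unannotated sequence presumably encodes the ligand-binding scaffold, though the feature table does not identify it. A WPRE and an SV40 polyadenylation signal follow to enhance transcript stability and processing. The R205A mutation is recorded as abolishing GABA binding, so this construct most plausibly serves as a non-responsive control alongside functional iGABASnFR in imaging experiments.
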