Addgene plasmid #112162: pAAV.hSynap.iGABASnFR.R205A
Purpose: GABA Sensor
Depositing lab: Loren Looger. Depositing organization: HHMI, Janelia Research Campus. Publication: A genetically encoded fluorescent sensor for in vivo imaging of GABA. Marvin JS, Shimoda Y, Magloire V, Leite M, Kawashima T, Jensen TP, Kolb I, Knott EL, Novak O, Podgorski K, Leidenheimer NJ, Rusakov DA, Ahrens MB, Kullmann DM, Looger LL. Nat Methods. 2019 Aug;16(8):763-770. doi: 10.1038/s41592-019-0471-2. Epub 2019 Jul 15. PubMed 31308547.
Backbone
  Vector backbone: pAAV.hSynapsin
  Vector type: AAV
Growth in bacteria
  Bacterial resistance: Ampicillin, 100 μg/mL
  Growth temperature: 37°C
  Growth strain: NEB Stable
  Copy number: High Copy
Gene/Insert
  Gene/Insert name: iGABASnFR.R205A
  Mutation: R205A (no GABA binding)
  Promoter: hSynapsin
  Cloning method: Restriction Enzyme; 5′ cloning site Unknown (unknown if destroyed); 3′ cloning site Unknown (unknown if destroyed)
Terms and licenses: Academic/Nonprofit Terms; Industry Terms: Not Available to Industry
Depositor comments: Please visit https://www.biorxiv.org/content/early/2018/05/14/322578 for bioRxiv preprint.
How to cite: pAAV.hSynap.iGABASnFR.R205A was a gift from Loren Looger (Addgene plasmid # 112162 ; http://n2t.net/addgene:112162 ; RRID:Addgene_112162)
